Addgene plasmid #222899: L2378-FRB-GPA(V84R)-20-11S
Purpose: Biosensor chain detecting rapamycin and responding with split Nanoluciferase reconstitution. FRB ectodomain, human Glycophorin A (GPA) (V84R) scaffold, 20 GS linker, split Nanoluciferase fragment 11S.
Depositing lab: Joshua Leonard. Depositing organization: Northwestern University. Publication: Building Synthetic Biosensors Using Red Blood Cell Proteins. Dolberg TB, Gunnels TF, Ling T, Sarnese KA, Crispino JD, Leonard JN. ACS Synth Biol. 2024 Apr 19;13(4):1273-1289. doi: 10.1021/acssynbio.3c00754. Epub 2024 Mar 27. PubMed 38536408.
Backbone
  Vector backbone: Modified pcDNA3.1(+)
  Backbone manufacturer: Thermo Fisher
  Backbone size w/o insert (bp): 5370
  Vector type: Mammalian Expression
  Selectable markers: Hygromycin
Growth in bacteria
  Bacterial resistance: Ampicillin, 100 μg/mL
  Growth temperature: 37°C
  Growth strain: DH5alpha
  Copy number: High Copy
Gene/Insert
  Gene/Insert name: FRB-GPA(V84R)-20GS-NanoLuc11S
  Species: H. sapiens (human), Synthetic
  Insert size (bp): 1323
  Mutation: V84R in GPA
  Promoter: CMV
  Tag / fusion protein: Myc (N terminal on insert)
  Cloning method: Restriction Enzyme; 5′ cloning site KpnI (not destroyed); 3′ cloning site NotI (not destroyed)
Terms and licenses: Academic/Nonprofit Terms; Industry Terms: Not Available to Industry
Depositor comments: Please visit https://doi.org/10.1101/2023.12.16.571988 for bioRxiv preprint.
How to cite: L2378-FRB-GPA(V84R)-20-11S was a gift from Joshua Leonard (Addgene plasmid # 222899 ; http://n2t.net/addgene:222899 ; RRID:Addgene_222899)
