[The description below was written by a language model from this plasmid's Addgene catalogue record and pLannotate feature annotations shown in this document.]
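Description:
L2378-FRB-GPA(V84R)-20-11S is a mammalian expression plasmid built on a modified pcDNA3.1(+) backbone. It encodes one chain of a synthetic transmembrane biosensor that reports rapamycin through split NanoLuc luciferase reconstitution. In E. coli it is maintained at high copy through a ColE1/pUC-type origin and selected with ampicillin via the β-lactamase gene. An f1 origin is also present. For selection in mammalian cells, an SV40 early promoter drives a hygromycin resistance gene terminated by an SV40 polyadenylation signal. Short annotated fragments of ble, lacI, bom and an HIV-1 LTR are most likely backbone remnants or chance sequence matches rather than working parts.

The payload is a roughly 1.3 kb fusion open reading frame cloned between KpnI and NotI. It is transcribed from the CMV immediate-early enhancer/promoter, with a T7 promoter just upstream of the insert, and is terminated by the bGH polyadenylation signal. The record lists an N-terminal Myc tag, although the feature table does not annotate it. The tag is followed by an FRB ectodomain. The annotation tool matched this domain to the T2098L variant of FRB, but the catalogue entry does not mention that mutation. Next comes human glycophorin A, a red blood cell membrane protein used here as the scaffold and carrying a V84R substitution, whose rationale is not stated in the record. A 20-residue glycine-serine linker joins this scaffold to the 11S fragment of split NanoLuc.

The design implies pairing with a partner chain that has a rapamycin-dependent FRB-binding ectodomain and the complementary NanoLuc fragment, though that partner is not described here. Rapamycin-induced association of the two chains would bring the luciferase fragments together and produce luminescence. The plasmid comes from work on building synthetic biosensors from red blood cell proteins.
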