Features (pLannotate 1.2.2; 22 found; start..end, strand, type, name):
      7..231     +  polyA_signal   bGH poly(A) signal: bovine growth hormone polyadenylation signal
    235..256     +  promoter       SV40 promoter (fragment): SV40 enhancer and early promoter
    277..705     +  rep_origin     f1 ori (sequence partly withheld): f1 bacteriophage origin of replication; arrow indicates direction of (+) strand synthesis
    719..1048    +  promoter       SV40 promoter: SV40 enhancer and early promoter
   1097..2122    +  CDS            HygR: aminoglycoside phosphotransferase from E. coli; aph(4)-Ia; confers resistance to hygromycin
   2132..2257    +  CDS            ble (fragment): BLE_KLEPN - Experimental evidence at protein level: Swiss-Prot protein existence level 1. Binding protein with a strong affinity to the bleomycin family of antibiotics. Binds to CL990; an antimitotic-antibiotic compound. From Klebsiella pneumoniae.
   2252..2373    +  polyA_signal   SV40 poly(A) signal: SV40 polyadenylation signal
   2446..2462    -  protein_bind   lac operator: The lac repressor binds to the lac operator to inhibit transcription in E. coli. This inhibition can be relieved by adding lactose or isopropyl-β-D-thiogalactopyranoside (IPTG). lac repressor encoded by lacI
   2470..2500    -  promoter       lac promoter: promoter for the E. coli lac operon
   2515..2536    -  protein_bind   CAP binding site: CAP binding activates transcription in the presence of cAMP. E. coli catabolite activator protein
   2549..2641    -  CDS            lacI (fragment): lac repressor; lacI; The lac repressor binds to the lac operator to inhibit transcription in E. coli. This inhibition can be relieved by adding lactose or isopropyl-β-D-thiogalactopyranoside (IPTG).
   2824..3412    -  rep_origin     ori: high-copy-number ColE1/pMB1/pBR322/pUC origin of replication
   3583..4443    -  CDS            AmpR: β-lactamase; bla; confers resistance to ampicillin, carbenicillin, and related antibiotics
   4444..4548    -  promoter       AmpR promoter: bla
   4607..4659    -  misc_feature   bom (fragment): basis of mobility region from pBR322
   4814..5193    +  enhancer       CMV enhancer: human cytomegalovirus immediate early enhancer
   5194..5397    +  promoter       CMV promoter: human cytomegalovirus (CMV) immediate early promoter
   5393..5426    +  LTR            5' LTR (truncated) (fragment): truncated 5' long terminal repeat (LTR) from HIV-1
   5442..5460    +  promoter       T7 promoter: promoter for bacteriophage T7 RNA polymerase
   5604..5870    +  CDS            FRB*: T2098L mutant of FKBP-rapamycin binding domain of human FRAP binds synthetic ligands such as AP21967
   5886..6275    +  CDS            GYPA (fragment): GLPA_HUMAN - Also known as GPA. Experimental evidence at protein level: Swiss-Prot protein existence level 1. Glycophorin A is the major intrinsic membrane protein of the erythrocyte. The N-terminal glycosylated segment, which lies outside the erythrocyte membrane, has MN blood group receptors. Appears to be important for the function of SLC4A1 and is required for high activity of SLC4A1. May be involved in translocation of SLC4A1 to the plasma membrane. Is a receptor for influenza virus. Is a receptor for Plasmodium falciparum erythrocyte-binding antigen 175 (EBA-175); binding of EBA-175 is d
   6345..6815    +  CDS            Nluc (fragment): NanoLuc® luciferase human codon-optimized
>Addgene plasmid #222899 | L2378-FRB-GPA(V84R)-20-11S | addgene full sequence | sequence record 440196 | Addgene NGS Result
CCTCGACTGTGCCTTCTAGTTGCCAGCCATCTGTTGTTTGCCCCTCCCCCGTGCCTTCCTTGACCCTGGA
AGGTGCCACTCCCACTGTCCTTTCCTAATAAAATGAGGAAATTGCATCGCATTGTCTGAGTAGGTGTCAT
TCTATTCTGGGGGGTGGGGTGGGGCAGGACAGCAAGGGGGAGGATTGGGAAGACAATAGCAGGCATGCTG
GGGATGCGGTGGGCTCTATGGCTTCTGAGGCGGAAAGAACCAGCTGGGGCTCTAGGGGGTATCCCC
[124 nt withheld, positions 277-400]
C
[91 nt withheld, positions 402-492]
A
[49 nt withheld, positions 494-542]
CCTTTGACGTTGGAGTCCACGTTCTTT
[37 nt withheld, positions 570-606]
ACCCTATCTCGGTCTATTCTTTTGATTTATAAGGGATTTTGCCGATTTCGGCCTATTGGTTAAAAAATGA
GCTGATTTAACAAAAATTTAACGCGAATTAATTCTGTGGAATGTGTGTCAGTTAGGGTGTGGAAAGTCCC
CAGGCTCCCCAGCAGGCAGAAGTATGCAAAGCATGCATCTCAATTAGTCAGCAACCAGGTGTGGAAAGTC
CCCAGGCTCCCCAGCAGGCAGAAGTATGCAAAGCATGCATCTCAATTAGTCAGCAACCATAGTCCCGCCC
CTAACTCCGCCCATCCCGCCCCTAACTCCGCCCAGTTCCGCCCATTCTCCGCCCCATGGCTGACTAATTT
TTTTTATTTATGCAGAGGCCGAGGCCGCCTCTGCCTCTGAGCTATTCCAGAAGTAGTGAGGAGGCTTTTT
TGGAGGCCTAGGCTTTTGCAAAAAGCTCCCGGGAGCTTGTATATCCATTTTCGGATCTGATCAGCACGTG
ATGAAAAAGCCTGAACTCACCGCGACGTCTGTCGAGAAGTTTCTGATCGAAAAGTTCGACAGCGTCTCCG
ACCTGATGCAGCTCTCGGAGGGCGAAGAATCTCGTGCTTTCAGCTTCGATGTAGGAGGGCGTGGATATGT
CCTGCGGGTAAATAGCTGCGCCGATGGTTTCTACAAAGATCGTTATGTTTATCGGCACTTTGCATCGGCC
GCGCTCCCGATTCCGGAAGTGCTTGACATTGGGGAATTCAGCGAGAGCCTGACCTATTGCATCTCCCGCC
GTGCACAGGGTGTCACGTTGCAAGACCTGCCTGAAACCGAACTGCCCGCTGTTCTGCAGCCGGTCGCGGA
GGCCATGGATGCGATCGCTGCGGCCGATCTTAGCCAGACGAGCGGGTTCGGCCCATTCGGACCGCAAGGA
ATCGGTCAATACACTACATGGCGTGATTTCATATGCGCGATTGCTGATCCCCATGTGTATCACTGGCAAA
CTGTGATGGACGACACCGTCAGTGCGTCCGTCGCGCAGGCTCTCGATGAGCTGATGCTTTGGGCCGAGGA
CTGCCCCGAAGTCCGGCACCTCGTGCACGCGGATTTCGGCTCCAACAATGTCCTGACGGACAATGGCCGC
ATAACAGCGGTCATTGACTGGAGCGAGGCGATGTTCGGGGATTCCCAATACGAGGTCGCCAACATCTTCT
TCTGGAGGCCGTGGTTGGCTTGTATGGAGCAGCAGACGCGCTACTTCGAGCGGAGGCATCCGGAGCTTGC
AGGATCGCCGCGGCTCCGGGCGTATATGCTCCGCATTGGTCTTGACCAACTCTATCAGAGCTTGGTTGAC
GGCAATTTCGATGATGCAGCTTGGGCGCAGGGTCGATGCGACGCAATCGTCCGATCCGGAGCCGGGACTG
TCGGGCGTACACAAATCGCCCGCAGAAGCGCGGCCGTCTGGACCGATGGCTGTGTAGAAGTACTCGCCGA
TAGTGGAAACCGACGCCCCAGCACTCGTCCGAGGGCAAAGGAATAGCACGTGCTACGAGATTTCGATTCC
ACCGCCGCCTTCTATGAAAGGTTGGGCTTCGGAATCGTTTTCCGGGACGCCGGCTGGATGATCCTCCAGC
GCGGGGATCTCATGCTGGAGTTCTTCGCCCACCCCAACTTGTTTATTGCAGCTTATAATGGTTACAAATA
AAGCAATAGCATCACAAATTTCACAAATAAAGCATTTTTTTCACTGCATTCTAGTTGTGGTTTGTCCAAA
CTCATCAATGTATCTTATCATGTCTGTATACCGTCGACCTCTAGCTAGAGCTTGGCGTAATCATGGTCAT
AGCTGTTTCCTGTGTGAAATTGTTATCCGCTCACAATTCCACACAACATACGAGCCGGAAGCATAAAGTG
TAAAGCCTGGGGTGCCTAATGAGTGAGCTAACTCACATTAATTGCGTTGCGCTCACTGCCCGCTTTCCAG
TCGGGAAACCTGTCGTGCCAGCTGCATTAATGAATCGGCCAACGCGCGGGGAGAGGCGGTTTGCGTATTG
GGCGCTCTTCCGCTTCCTCGCTCACTGACTCGCTGCGCTCGGTCGTTCGGCTGCGGCGAGCGGTATCAGC
TCACTCAAAGGCGGTAATACGGTTATCCACAGAATCAGGGGATAACGCAGGAAAGAACATGTGAGCAAAA
GGCCAGCAAAAGGCCAGGAACCGTAAAAAGGCCGCGTTGCTGGCGTTTTTCCATAGGCTCCGCCCCCCTG
ACGAGCATCACAAAAATCGACGCTCAAGTCAGAGGTGGCGAAACCCGACAGGACTATAAAGATACCAGGC
GTTTCCCCCTGGAAGCTCCCTCGTGCGCTCTCCTGTTCCGACCCTGCCGCTTACCGGATACCTGTCCGCC
TTTCTCCCTTCGGGAAGCGTGGCGCTTTCTCATAGCTCACGCTGTAGGTATCTCAGTTCGGTGTAGGTCG
TTCGCTCCAAGCTGGGCTGTGTGCACGAACCCCCCGTTCAGCCCGACCGCTGCGCCTTATCCGGTAACTA
TCGTCTTGAGTCCAACCCGGTAAGACACGACTTATCGCCACTGGCAGCAGCCACTGGTAACAGGATTAGC
AGAGCGAGGTATGTAGGCGGTGCTACAGAGTTCTTGAAGTGGTGGCCTAACTACGGCTACACTAGAAGAA
CAGTATTTGGTATCTGCGCTCTGCTGAAGCCAGTTACCTTCGGAAAAAGAGTTGGTAGCTCTTGATCCGG
CAAACAAACCACCGCTGGTAGCGGTGGTTTTTTTGTTTGCAAGCAGCAGATTACGCGCAGAAAAAAAGGA
TCTCAAGAAGATCCTTTGATCTTTTCTACGGGGTCTGACGCTCAGTGGAACGAAAACTCACGTTAAGGGA
TTTTGGTCATGAGATTATCAAAAAGGATCTTCACCTAGATCCTTTTAAATTAAAAATGAAGTTTTAAATC
AATCTAAAGTATATATGAGTAAACTTGGTCTGACAGTTACCAATGCTTAATCAGTGAGGCACCTATCTCA
GCGATCTGTCTATTTCGTTCATCCATAGTTGCCTGACTCCCCGTCGTGTAGATAACTACGATACGGGAGG
GCTTACCATCTGGCCCCAGTGCTGCAATGATACCGCGAGACCCACGCTCACCGGCTCCAGATTTATCAGC
AATAAACCAGCCAGCCGGAAGGGCCGAGCGCAGAAGTGGTCCTGCAACTTTATCCGCCTCCATCCAGTCT
ATTAATTGTTGCCGGGAAGCTAGAGTAAGTAGTTCGCCAGTTAATAGTTTGCGCAACGTTGTTGCCATTG
CTACAGGCATCGTGGTGTCACGCTCGTCGTTTGGTATGGCTTCATTCAGCTCCGGTTCCCAACGATCAAG
GCGAGTTACATGATCCCCCATGTTGTGCAAAAAAGCGGTTAGCTCCTTCGGTCCTCCGATCGTTGTCAGA
AGTAAGTTGGCCGCAGTGTTATCACTCATGGTTATGGCAGCACTGCATAATTCTCTTACTGTCATGCCAT
CCGTAAGATGCTTTTCTGTGACTGGTGAGTACTCAACCAAGTCATTCTGAGAATAGTGTATGCGGCGACC
GAGTTGCTCTTGCCCGGCGTCAATACGGGATAATACCGCGCCACATAGCAGAACTTTAAAAGTGCTCATC
ATTGGAAAACGTTCTTCGGGGCGAAAACTCTCAAGGATCTTACCGCTGTTGAGATCCAGTTCGATGTAAC
CCACTCGTGCACCCAACTGATCTTCAGCATCTTTTACTTTCACCAGCGTTTCTGGGTGAGCAAAAACAGG
AAGGCAAAATGCCGCAAAAAAGGGAATAAGGGCGACACGGAAATGTTGAATACTCATACTCTTCCTTTTT
CAATATTATTGAAGCATTTATCAGGGTTATTGTCTCATGAGCGGATACATATTTGAATGTATTTAGAAAA
ATAAACAAATAGGGGTTCCGCGCACATTTCCCCGAAAAGTGCCACCTGACGTCGACGGATCGGGAGATCT
CCCGATCCCCTATGGTGCACTCTCAGTACAATCTGCTCTGATGCCGCATAGTTAAGCCAGTATCTGCTCC
CTGCTTGTGTGTTGGAGGTCGCTGAGTAGTGCGCGAGCAAAATTTAAGCTACAACAAGGCAAGGCTTGAC
CGACAATTGCATGAAGAATCTGCTTAGGGTTAGGCGTTTTGCGCTGCTTCGCGATGTACGGGCCAGATAT
ACGCGTTGACATTGATTATTGACTAGTTATTAATAGTAATCAATTACGGGGTCATTAGTTCATAGCCCAT
ATATGGAGTTCCGCGTTACATAACTTACGGTAAATGGCCCGCCTGGCTGACCGCCCAACGACCCCCGCCC
ATTGACGTCAATAATGACGTATGTTCCCATAGTAACGCCAATAGGGACTTTCCATTGACGTCAATGGGTG
GAGTATTTACGGTAAACTGCCCACTTGGCAGTACATCAAGTGTATCATATGCCAAGTACGCCCCCTATTG
ACGTCAATGACGGTAAATGGCCCGCCTGGCATTATGCCCAGTACATGACCTTATGGGACTTTCCTACTTG
GCAGTACATCTACGTATTAGTCATCGCTATTACCATGGTGATGCGGTTTTGGCAGTACATCAATGGGCGT
GGATAGCGGTTTGACTCACGGGGATTTCCAAGTCTCCACCCCATTGACGTCAATGGGAGTTTGTTTTGGC
ACCAAAATCAACGGGACTTTCCAAAATGTCGTAACAACTCCGCCCCATTGACGCAAATGGGCGGTAGGCG
TGTACGGTGGGAGGTCTATATAAGCAGAGCTCTCTGGCTAACTAGAGAACCCACTGCTTACTGGCTTATC
GAAATTAATACGACTCACTATAGGGAGACCCAAGCTGGCTAGCGTTTAAACTTAAGCTTGGTACCATGTA
TGGAAAAATAATCTTTGTATTACTATTGTCAGAAATTGTGAGCATATCAGCAGAGCAGAAACTCATCTCA
GAAGAGGATCTGGGCGCGCCTATGCTCGAGATGTGGCATGAAGGCCTGGAAGAGGCATCTCGTTTGTACT
TTGGGGAAAGGAACGTGAAAGGCATGTTTGAGGTGCTGGAGCCCTTGCATGCTATGATGGAACGGGGCCC
CCAGACTCTGAAGGAAACATCCTTTAATCAGGCCTATGGTCGAGATTTAATGGAGGCCCAAGAGTGGTGC
AGGAAGTACATGAAATCAGGGAATGTCAAGGACCTCCTCCAAGCCTGGGACCTCTATTATCATGTGTTCC
GACGAATCTCAAAGACTAGAACCGGTTTAAGTACCACTGAGGTGGCAATGCACACTTCAACCTCTTCTTC
AGTCACAAAGAGTTACATCTCATCACAGACAAATGATACGCACAAACGGGACACATATGCAGCCACTCCT
AGAGCTCATGAAGTTTCAGAAATTTCTGTTAGAACTGTTTACCCTCCAGAAGAGGAAACCGGAGAAAGGG
TACAACTTGCCCATCATTTCTCTGAACCAGAGATAACACTCATTATTTTTGGGGTGATGGCTGGTCGGAT
TGGAACGATCCTCTTAATTTCTTACGGTATTCGCCGACTGATAAAGAAAAGCCCATCTGATGTAAAACCT
CTCCCCTCACCTGACACAGACGTGCCTTTAAGTTCTGTTGAAATAGAAAATCCAGAGACAAGTGATCAAT
TAATTAAGGGGGGGTCTGGAGGCAGTGGTGGGTCTGGTGGTGGTTCTGGGGGGAGTGGGGGTTCAGGCGT
CTTCACACTCGAAGATTTCGTTGGGGACTGGGAACAGACAGCCGCCTACAACCTGGACCAAGTCCTTGAA
CAGGGAGGTGTGTCCAGTTTGCTGCAGAATCTCGCCGTGTCCGTAACTCCGATCCAAAGGATTGTCCGGA
GCGGTGAAAATGCCCTGAAGATCGACATCCATGTCATCATCCCGTATGAAGGTCTGAGCGCCGACCAAAT
GGCCCAGATCGAAGAGGTGTTTAAGGTGGTGTACCCTGTGGATGATCATCACTTTAAGGTGATCCTGCCC
TATGGCACACTGGTAATCGACGGGGTTACGCCGAACATGCTGAACTATTTCGGACGGCCGTATGAAGGCA
TCGCCGTGTTCGACGGCAAAAAGATCACTGTAACAGGGACCCTGTGGAACGGCAACAAAATTATCGACGA
GCGCCTGATCACCCCCGACGGCTCCATGCTGTTCCGAGTAACCATCAACAGCTAAGCGGCCGCTCGAGTC
TAGAGGGCCCGTTTAAACCCGCTGATCAG
